Addgene plasmid #76458: PLK1 gRNA (BRDN0001144743)
Purpose: 3rd generation lentiviral gRNA plasmid targeting human PLK1
Depositing lab: John Doench & David Root. Depositing organization: Broad Institute. Publication: Optimized sgRNA design to maximize activity and minimize off-target effects of CRISPR-Cas9. Doench JG, Fusi N, Sullender M, Hegde M, Vaimberg EW, Donovan KF, Smith I, Tothova Z, Wilen C, Orchard R, Virgin HW, Listgarten J, Root DE. Nat Biotechnol. 2016 Jan 18. doi: 10.1038/nbt.3437. PubMed 26780180.
Backbone
  Vector backbone: lentiGuide-Puro
  Backbone manufacturer: Zhang Lab (Addgene plasmid # 52963)
  Vector type: Mammalian Expression, Lentiviral, CRISPR
  Selectable markers: Puromycin
Growth in bacteria
  Bacterial resistance: Ampicillin, 100 μg/mL
  Growth temperature: 37°C
  Growth strain: DH5alpha
  Copy number: High Copy
Gene/Insert
  Gene/Insert name: PLK1 (alt name: PLK1)
  gRNA/shRNA sequence: CGTTGTCCTCGAAAAAGCCG
  Species: H. sapiens (human)
  Entrez Gene: PLK1 (a.k.a. PLK, STPK13)
  Promoter: hU6
  Cloning method: Unknown
  Sequencing primers: 5′ U6-F; 3′ pS2-R
Terms and licenses: Academic/Nonprofit Terms; Industry Terms: Not Available to Industry
Depositor comments: The gRNA was designed to target a Genbank reference sequence which has since been removed from the database. Note that this plasmid does NOT contain Cas9. It should be used in conjunction with lentiCas9-Blast (Addgene #52962) or otherwise with cell lines already expressing Cas9. Browse the full kinome gRNA library at http://www.addgene.org/pooled-library/broadgpp-human-kinome/ or visit http://www.broadinstitute.org/rnai/public/ for detailed protocols and information.
How to cite: PLK1 gRNA (BRDN0001144743) was a gift from John Doench & David Root (Addgene plasmid # 76458 ; http://n2t.net/addgene:76458 ; RRID:Addgene_76458)
