[The description below was written by a language model from this plasmid's Addgene catalogue record and pLannotate feature annotations shown in this document.]
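Description:
PLK1 gRNA (BRDN0001144743) is a third-generation lentiviral single-guide RNA plasmid built on the lentiGuide-Puro backbone and designed to target human PLK1, the gene for polo-like kinase 1. It is maintained in E. coli as a high-copy plasmid through a ColE1/pUC-type origin and an ampicillin resistance gene. The backbone also carries an f1 origin, an SV40 origin and leftover lac and T7/T3 cloning-vector elements that play no part in its function in mammalian cells.

The transfer cassette begins with an RSV promoter fused to a truncated HIV-1 5' LTR, which makes genomic RNA production in packaging cells independent of Tat. It is followed by the Ψ packaging signal with a partial gag sequence, the Rev response element for nuclear export of the unspliced RNA, and a cPPT/CTS element that aids nuclear import. It ends in a U3-deleted, self-inactivating 3' LTR. Within this frame, a human U6 RNA polymerase III promoter drives the PLK1-specific spacer joined to the Streptococcus pyogenes Cas9 guide scaffold. A separate EF-1α core promoter with its intron A expresses puromycin N-acetyltransferase for selection of transduced cells, with a WPRE downstream to enhance transcript expression.

The plasmid does not encode Cas9, so it must be paired with a separate Cas9 vector or used in cells that already express the nuclease, typically to knock out PLK1. It belongs to a human kinome guide collection associated with work on optimised sgRNA design. The depositors note that the guide was designed against a reference sequence that has since been withdrawn from the database.
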