Features (pLannotate 1.2.2; 29 found; start..end, strand, type, name):
     14..80      +  CDS            small t antigen (fragment): SV40 (simian virus 40) small t antigen
    106..317     +  promoter       EF-1α core promoter: core promoter for human elongation factor EF-1α
    318..1256    +  intron         EF-1α intron A: intron upstream of the start codon of human EF-1α
   1278..1877    +  CDS            PuroR (fragment): puromycin N-acetyltransferase; pac from Streptomyces; confers resistance to puromycin
   1893..2481    +  misc_feature   WPRE: woodchuck hepatitis virus posttranscriptional regulatory element
   2532..2551    +  misc_feature   cPPT/CTS (fragment): central polypurine tract and central termination sequence of HIV-1
   2553..2786    +  LTR            3' LTR (ΔU3): self-inactivating 3' long terminal repeat (LTR) from HIV-1
   2864..2985    +  polyA_signal   SV40 poly(A) signal: SV40 polyadenylation signal
   3025..3160    +  rep_origin     SV40 ori: SV40 origin of replication
   3181..3199    -  promoter       T7 promoter: promoter for bacteriophage T7 RNA polymerase
   3207..3362    +  CDS            lacZα (fragment): LacZα fragment of β-galactosidase; lacZ fragment
   3367..3795    +  rep_origin     f1 ori (sequence partly withheld): f1 bacteriophage origin of replication; arrow indicates direction of (+) strand synthesis
   3848..3952    +  promoter       AmpR promoter: bla
   3953..4813    +  CDS            AmpR: β-lactamase; bla; confers resistance to ampicillin, carbenicillin, and related antibiotics
   4984..5572    +  rep_origin     ori: high-copy-number ColE1/pMB1/pBR322/pUC origin of replication
   5755..5847    +  CDS            lacI (fragment): lac repressor; lacI; The lac repressor binds to the lac operator to inhibit transcription in E. coli. This inhibition can be relieved by adding lactose or isopropyl-β-D-thiogalactopyranoside (IPTG).
   5860..5881    +  protein_bind   CAP binding site: CAP binding activates transcription in the presence of cAMP. E. coli catabolite activator protein
   5896..5926    +  promoter       lac promoter: promoter for the E. coli lac operon
   5934..5950    +  protein_bind   lac operator: The lac repressor binds to the lac operator to inhibit transcription in E. coli. This inhibition can be relieved by adding lactose or isopropyl-β-D-thiogalactopyranoside (IPTG). lac repressor encoded by lacI
   5995..6013    +  promoter       T3 promoter: promoter for bacteriophage T3 RNA polymerase
   6041..6267    +  promoter       RSV promoter: Rous sarcoma virus enhancer/promoter
   6268..6448    +  LTR            5' LTR (truncated): truncated 5' long terminal repeat (LTR) from HIV-1
   6495..6620    +  misc_feature   HIV-1 Ψ: packaging signal of human immunodeficiency virus type 1
   6604..6967    +  CDS            HIV-1 gag (fragment): gag protein from human immunodeficiency virus 1; gag
   7113..7346    +  misc_feature   RRE: The Rev response element (RRE) of HIV-1 allows for Rev-dependent mRNA export from the nucleus to the cytoplasm.
   7723..7749    +  CDS            Rev (fragment): human immunodeficiency virus 1 (HIV-1) Rev protein; rev; enhances nuclear export of unspliced and incompletely spliced viral mRNAs
   7753..7993    +  promoter       U6 promoter: RNA polymerase III promoter for human U6 snRNA
   8023..8098    +  misc_RNA       gRNA scaffold: guide RNA scaffold for the Streptococcus pyogenes CRISPR/Cas9 system
   8154..8271    +  misc_feature   cPPT/CTS: central polypurine tract and central termination sequence of HIV-1
>Addgene plasmid #76458 | PLK1 gRNA (BRDN0001144743) | addgene full sequence | sequence record 185876 | Addgene Assembled Sequence
CCCGGGTGCAAAGATGGATAAAGTTTTAAACAGAGAGGAATCTTTGCAGCTAATGGACCTTCTAGGTCTT
GAAAGGAGTGGGAATTGGCTCCGGTGCCCGTCAGTGGGCAGAGCGCACATCGCCCACAGTCCCCGAGAAG
TTGGGGGGAGGGGTCGGCAATTGATCCGGTGCCTAGAGAAGGTGGCGCGGGGTAAACTGGGAAAGTGATG
TCGTGTACTGGCTCCGCCTTTTTCCCGAGGGTGGGGGAGAACCGTATATAAGTGCAGTAGTCGCCGTGAA
CGTTCTTTTTCGCAACGGGTTTGCCGCCAGAACACAGGTAAGTGCCGTGTGTGGTTCCCGCGGGCCTGGC
CTCTTTACGGGTTATGGCCCTTGCGTGCCTTGAATTACTTCCACCTGGCTGCAGTACGTGATTCTTGATC
CCGAGCTTCGGGTTGGAAGTGGGTGGGAGAGTTCGAGGCCTTGCGCTTAAGGAGCCCCTTCGCCTCGTGC
TTGAGTTGAGGCCTGGCCTGGGCGCTGGGGCCGCCGCGTGCGAATCTGGTGGCACCTTCGCGCCTGTCTC
GCTGCTTTCGATAAGTCTCTAGCCATTTAAAATTTTTGATGACCTGCTGCGACGCTTTTTTTCTGGCAAG
ATAGTCTTGTAAATGCGGGCCAAGATCTGCACACTGGTATTTCGGTTTTTGGGGCCGCGGGCGGCGACGG
GGCCCGTGCGTCCCAGCGCACATGTTCGGCGAGGCGGGGCCTGCGAGCGCGGCCACCGAGAATCGGACGG
GGGTAGTCTCAAGCTGGCCGGCCTGCTCTGGTGCCTGGCCTCGCGCCGCCGTGTATCGCCCCGCCCTGGG
CGGCAAGGCTGGCCCGGTCGGCACCAGTTGCGTGAGCGGAAAGATGGCCGCTTCCCGGCCCTGCTGCAGG
GAGCTCAAAATGGAGGACGCGGCGCTCGGGAGAGCGGGCGGGTGAGTCACCCACACAAAGGAAAAGGGCC
TTTCCGTCCTCAGCCGTCGCTTCATGTGACTCCACGGAGTACCGGGCGCCGTCCAGGCACCTCGATTAGT
TCTCGAGCTTTTGGAGTACGTCGTCTTTAGGTTGGGGGGAGGGGTTTTATGCGATGGAGTTTCCCCACAC
TGAGTGGGTGGAGACTGAAGTTAGGCCAGCTTGGCACTTGATGTAATTCTCCTTGGAATTTGCCCTTTTT
GAGTTTGGATCTTGGTTCATTCTCAAGCCTCAGACAGTGGTTCAAAGTTTTTTTCTTCCATTTCAGGTGT
CGTGACGTACGGCCACCATGACCGAGTACAAGCCCACGGTGCGCCTCGCCACCCGCGACGACGTCCCCAG
GGCCGTACGCACCCTCGCCGCCGCGTTCGCCGACTACCCCGCCACGCGCCACACCGTCGATCCGGACCGC
CACATCGAGCGGGTCACCGAGCTGCAAGAACTCTTCCTCACGCGCGTCGGGCTCGACATCGGCAAGGTGT
GGGTCGCGGACGACGGCGCCGCCGTGGCGGTCTGGACCACGCCGGAGAGCGTCGAAGCGGGGGCGGTGTT
CGCCGAGATCGGCCCGCGCATGGCCGAGTTGAGCGGTTCCCGGCTGGCCGCGCAGCAACAGATGGAAGGC
CTCCTGGCGCCGCACCGGCCCAAGGAGCCCGCGTGGTTCCTGGCCACCGTCGGAGTCTCGCCCGACCACC
AGGGCAAGGGTCTGGGCAGCGCCGTCGTGCTCCCCGGAGTGGAGGCGGCCGAGCGCGCCGGGGTGCCCGC
CTTCCTGGAGACCTCCGCGCCCCGCAACCTCCCCTTCTACGAGCGGCTCGGCTTCACCGTCACCGCCGAC
GTCGAGGTGCCCGAAGGACCGCGCACCTGGTGCATGACCCGCAAGCCCGGTGCCTGAACGCGTTAAGTCG
ACAATCAACCTCTGGATTACAAAATTTGTGAAAGATTGACTGGTATTCTTAACTATGTTGCTCCTTTTAC
GCTATGTGGATACGCTGCTTTAATGCCTTTGTATCATGCTATTGCTTCCCGTATGGCTTTCATTTTCTCC
TCCTTGTATAAATCCTGGTTGCTGTCTCTTTATGAGGAGTTGTGGCCCGTTGTCAGGCAACGTGGCGTGG
TGTGCACTGTGTTTGCTGACGCAACCCCCACTGGTTGGGGCATTGCCACCACCTGTCAGCTCCTTTCCGG
GACTTTCGCTTTCCCCCTCCCTATTGCCACGGCGGAACTCATCGCCGCCTGCCTTGCCCGCTGCTGGACA
GGGGCTCGGCTGTTGGGCACTGACAATTCCGTGGTGTTGTCGGGGAAATCATCGTCCTTTCCTTGGCTGC
TCGCCTGTGTTGCCACCTGGATTCTGCGCGGGACGTCCTTCTGCTACGTCCCTTCGGCCCTCAATCCAGC
GGACCTTCCTTCCCGCGGCCTGCTGCCGGCTCTGCGGCCTCTTCCGCGTCTTCGCCTTCGCCCTCAGACG
AGTCGGATCTCCCTTTGGGCCGCCTCCCCGCGTCGACTTTAAGACCAATGACTTACAAGGCAGCTGTAGA
TCTTAGCCACTTTTTAAAAGAAAAGGGGGGACTGGAAGGGCTAATTCACTCCCAACGAAGACAAGATCTG
CTTTTTGCTTGTACTGGGTCTCTCTGGTTAGACCAGATCTGAGCCTGGGAGCTCTCTGGCTAACTAGGGA
ACCCACTGCTTAAGCCTCAATAAAGCTTGCCTTGAGTGCTTCAAGTAGTGTGTGCCCGTCTGTTGTGTGA
CTCTGGTAACTAGAGATCCCTCAGACCCTTTTAGTCAGTGTGGAAAATCTCTAGCAGTACGTATAGTAGT
TCATGTCATCTTATTATTCAGTATTTATAACTTGCAAAGAAATGAATATCAGAGAGTGAGAGGAACTTGT
TTATTGCAGCTTATAATGGTTACAAATAAAGCAATAGCATCACAAATTTCACAAATAAAGCATTTTTTTC
ACTGCATTCTAGTTGTGGTTTGTCCAAACTCATCAATGTATCTTATCATGTCTGGCTCTAGCTATCCCGC
CCCTAACTCCGCCCATCCCGCCCCTAACTCCGCCCAGTTCCGCCCATTCTCCGCCCCATGGCTGACTAAT
TTTTTTTATTTATGCAGAGGCCGAGGCCGCCTCGGCCTCTGAGCTATTCCAGAAGTAGTGAGGAGGCTTT
TTTGGAGGCCTAGGGACGTACCCAATTCGCCCTATAGTGAGTCGTATTACGCGCGCTCACTGGCCGTCGT
TTTACAACGTCGTGACTGGGAAAACCCTGGCGTTACCCAACTTAATCGCCTTGCAGCACATCCCCCTTTC
GCCAGCTGGCGTAATAGCGAAGAGGCCCGCACCGATCGCCCTTCCCAACAGTTGCGCAGCCTGAATGGCG
AATGGG
[124 nt withheld, positions 3367-3490]
C
[91 nt withheld, positions 3492-3582]
A
[49 nt withheld, positions 3584-3632]
CCTTTGACGTTGGAGTCCACGTTCTTT
[37 nt withheld, positions 3660-3696]
ACCCTATCTCGGTCTATTCTTTTGATTTATAAGGGATTTTGCCGATTTCGGCCTATTGGTTAAAAAATGA
GCTGATTTAACAAAAATTTAACGCGAATTTTAACAAAATATTAACGCTTACAATTTAGGTGGCACTTTTC
GGGGAAATGTGCGCGGAACCCCTATTTGTTTATTTTTCTAAATACATTCAAATATGTATCCGCTCATGAG
ACAATAACCCTGATAAATGCTTCAATAATATTGAAAAAGGAAGAGTATGAGTATTCAACATTTCCGTGTC
GCCCTTATTCCCTTTTTTGCGGCATTTTGCCTTCCTGTTTTTGCTCACCCAGAAACGCTGGTGAAAGTAA
AAGATGCTGAAGATCAGTTGGGTGCACGAGTGGGTTACATCGAACTGGATCTCAACAGCGGTAAGATCCT
TGAGAGTTTTCGCCCCGAAGAACGTTTTCCAATGATGAGCACTTTTAAAGTTCTGCTATGTGGCGCGGTA
TTATCCCGTATTGACGCCGGGCAAGAGCAACTCGGTCGCCGCATACACTATTCTCAGAATGACTTGGTTG
AGTACTCACCAGTCACAGAAAAGCATCTTACGGATGGCATGACAGTAAGAGAATTATGCAGTGCTGCCAT
AACCATGAGTGATAACACTGCGGCCAACTTACTTCTGACAACGATCGGAGGACCGAAGGAGCTAACCGCT
TTTTTGCACAACATGGGGGATCATGTAACTCGCCTTGATCGTTGGGAACCGGAGCTGAATGAAGCCATAC
CAAACGACGAGCGTGACACCACGATGCCTGTAGCAATGGCAACAACGTTGCGCAAACTATTAACTGGCGA
ACTACTTACTCTAGCTTCCCGGCAACAATTAATAGACTGGATGGAGGCGGATAAAGTTGCAGGACCACTT
CTGCGCTCGGCCCTTCCGGCTGGCTGGTTTATTGCTGATAAATCTGGAGCCGGTGAGCGTGGGTCTCGCG
GTATCATTGCAGCACTGGGGCCAGATGGTAAGCCCTCCCGTATCGTAGTTATCTACACGACGGGGAGTCA
GGCAACTATGGATGAACGAAATAGACAGATCGCTGAGATAGGTGCCTCACTGATTAAGCATTGGTAACTG
TCAGACCAAGTTTACTCATATATACTTTAGATTGATTTAAAACTTCATTTTTAATTTAAAAGGATCTAGG
TGAAGATCCTTTTTGATAATCTCATGACCAAAATCCCTTAACGTGAGTTTTCGTTCCACTGAGCGTCAGA
CCCCGTAGAAAAGATCAAAGGATCTTCTTGAGATCCTTTTTTTCTGCGCGTAATCTGCTGCTTGCAAACA
AAAAAACCACCGCTACCAGCGGTGGTTTGTTTGCCGGATCAAGAGCTACCAACTCTTTTTCCGAAGGTAA
CTGGCTTCAGCAGAGCGCAGATACCAAATACTGTTCTTCTAGTGTAGCCGTAGTTAGGCCACCACTTCAA
GAACTCTGTAGCACCGCCTACATACCTCGCTCTGCTAATCCTGTTACCAGTGGCTGCTGCCAGTGGCGAT
AAGTCGTGTCTTACCGGGTTGGACTCAAGACGATAGTTACCGGATAAGGCGCAGCGGTCGGGCTGAACGG
GGGGTTCGTGCACACAGCCCAGCTTGGAGCGAACGACCTACACCGAACTGAGATACCTACAGCGTGAGCT
ATGAGAAAGCGCCACGCTTCCCGAAGGGAGAAAGGCGGACAGGTATCCGGTAAGCGGCAGGGTCGGAACA
GGAGAGCGCACGAGGGAGCTTCCAGGGGGAAACGCCTGGTATCTTTATAGTCCTGTCGGGTTTCGCCACC
TCTGACTTGAGCGTCGATTTTTGTGATGCTCGTCAGGGGGGCGGAGCCTATGGAAAAACGCCAGCAACGC
GGCCTTTTTACGGTTCCTGGCCTTTTGCTGGCCTTTTGCTCACATGTTCTTTCCTGCGTTATCCCCTGAT
TCTGTGGATAACCGTATTACCGCCTTTGAGTGAGCTGATACCGCTCGCCGCAGCCGAACGACCGAGCGCA
GCGAGTCAGTGAGCGAGGAAGCGGAAGAGCGCCCAATACGCAAACCGCCTCTCCCCGCGCGTTGGCCGAT
TCATTAATGCAGCTGGCACGACAGGTTTCCCGACTGGAAAGCGGGCAGTGAGCGCAACGCAATTAATGTG
AGTTAGCTCACTCATTAGGCACCCCAGGCTTTACACTTTATGCTTCCGGCTCGTATGTTGTGTGGAATTG
TGAGCGGATAACAATTTCACACAGGAAACAGCTATGACCATGATTACGCCAAGCGCGCAATTAACCCTCA
CTAAAGGGAACAAAAGCTGGAGCTGCAAGCTTAATGTAGTCTTATGCAATACTCTTGTAGTCTTGCAACA
TGGTAACGATGAGTTAGCAACATGCCTTACAAGGAGAGAAAAAGCACCGTGCATGCCGATTGGTGGAAGT
AAGGTGGTACGATCGTGCCTTATTAGGAAGGCAACAGACGGGTCTGACATGGATTGGACGAACCACTGAA
TTGCCGCATTGCAGAGATATTGTATTTAAGTGCCTAGCTCGATACATAAACGGGTCTCTCTGGTTAGACC
AGATCTGAGCCTGGGAGCTCTCTGGCTAACTAGGGAACCCACTGCTTAAGCCTCAATAAAGCTTGCCTTG
AGTGCTTCAAGTAGTGTGTGCCCGTCTGTTGTGTGACTCTGGTAACTAGAGATCCCTCAGACCCTTTTAG
TCAGTGTGGAAAATCTCTAGCAGTGGCGCCCGAACAGGGACTTGAAAGCGAAAGGGAAACCAGAGGAGCT
CTCTCGACGCAGGACTCGGCTTGCTGAAGCGCGCACGGCAAGAGGCGAGGGGCGGCGACTGGTGAGTACG
CCAAAAATTTTGACTAGCGGAGGCTAGAAGGAGAGAGATGGGTGCGAGAGCGTCAGTATTAAGCGGGGGA
GAATTAGATCGCGATGGGAAAAAATTCGGTTAAGGCCAGGGGGAAAGAAAAAATATAAATTAAAACATAT
AGTATGGGCAAGCAGGGAGCTAGAACGATTCGCAGTTAATCCTGGCCTGTTAGAAACATCAGAAGGCTGT
AGACAAATACTGGGACAGCTACAACCATCCCTTCAGACAGGATCAGAAGAACTTAGATCATTATATAATA
CAGTAGCAACCCTCTATTGTGTGCATCAAAGGATAGAGATAAAAGACACCAAGGAAGCTTTAGACAAGAT
AGAGGAAGAGCAAAACAAAAGTAAGACCACCGCACAGCAAGCGGCCGCTGATCTTCAGACCTGGAGGAGG
AGATATGAGGGACAATTGGAGAAGTGAATTATATAAATATAAAGTAGTAAAAATTGAACCATTAGGAGTA
GCACCCACCAAGGCAAAGAGAAGAGTGGTGCAGAGAGAAAAAAGAGCAGTGGGAATAGGAGCTTTGTTCC
TTGGGTTCTTGGGAGCAGCAGGAAGCACTATGGGCGCAGCGTCAATGACGCTGACGGTACAGGCCAGACA
ATTATTGTCTGGTATAGTGCAGCAGCAGAACAATTTGCTGAGGGCTATTGAGGCGCAACAGCATCTGTTG
CAACTCACAGTCTGGGGCATCAAGCAGCTCCAGGCAAGAATCCTGGCTGTGGAAAGATACCTAAAGGATC
AACAGCTCCTGGGGATTTGGGGTTGCTCTGGAAAACTCATTTGCACCACTGCTGTGCCTTGGAATGCTAG
TTGGAGTAATAAATCTCTGGAACAGATTTGGAATCACACGACCTGGATGGAGTGGGACAGAGAAATTAAC
AATTACACAAGCTTAATACACTCCTTAATTGAAGAATCGCAAAACCAGCAAGAAAAGAATGAACAAGAAT
TATTGGAATTAGATAAATGGGCAAGTTTGTGGAATTGGTTTAACATAACAAATTGGCTGTGGTATATAAA
ATTATTCATAATGATAGTAGGAGGCTTGGTAGGTTTAAGAATAGTTTTTGCTGTACTTTCTATAGTGAAT
AGAGTTAGGCAGGGATATTCACCATTATCGTTTCAGACCCACCTCCCAACCCCGAGGGGACCCAGAGAGG
GCCTATTTCCCATGATTCCTTCATATTTGCATATACGATACAAGGCTGTTAGAGAGATAATTAGAATTAA
TTTGACTGTAAACACAAAGATATTAGTACAAAATACGTGACGTAGAAAGTAATAATTTCTTGGGTAGTTT
GCAGTTTTAAAATTATGTTTTAAAATGGACTATCATATGCTTACCGTAACTTGAAAGTATTTCGATTTCT
TGGCTTTATATATCTTGTGGAAAGGACGAAACACCGCGTTGTCCTCGAAAAAGCCGGTTTTAGAGCTAGA
AATAGCAAGTTAAAATAAGGCTAGTCCGTTATCAACTTGAAAAAGTGGCACCGAGTCGGTGCTTTTTTAA
GCTTGGCGTAACTAGATCTTGAGACAAATGGCAGTATTCATCCACAATTTTAAAAGAAAAGGGGGGATTG
GGGGGTACAGTGCAGGGGAAAGAATAGTAGACATAATAGCAACAGACATACAAACTAAAGAATTACAAAA
ACAAATTACAAAAATTCAAAATTTTCGGGTTTATTACAGGGACAGCAGAGATCCACTTTGGCGCCGGCTC
GAGGGGG
