>Addgene plasmid #76458 | PLK1 gRNA (BRDN0001144743) | depositor partial sequence | sequence record 143918 | Target Sequence
CGTTGTCCTCGAAAAAGCCG
