>Addgene plasmid #76458 | PLK1 gRNA (BRDN0001144743) | addgene partial sequence | sequence record 185875 | hU6-F
AGAAAGTAATAATTTCTTGGGTAGTTTGCAGTTTTAAAATTATGTTTTAAAATGGACTATCATATGCTTA
CCGTAACTTGAAAGTATTTCGATTTCTTGGCTTTATATATCTTGTGGAAAGGACGAAACACCGCGTTGTC
CTCGAAAAAGCCGGTTTTAGAGCTAGAAATAGCAAGTTAAAATAAGGCTAGTCCGTTATCAACTTGAAAA
AGTGGCACCGAGTCGGTGCTTTTTTAAGCTTGGCGTAACTAGATCTTGAGACAAATGGCAGTATTCATCC
ACAATTTTAAAAGAAAAGGGGGGATTGGGGGGTACAGTGCAGGGGAAAGAATAGTAGACATAATAGCAAC
AGACATACAAACTAAAGAATTACAAAAACAAATTACAAAAATTCAAAATTTTCGGGTTTATTACAGGGAC
AGCAGAGATCCACTTTGGCGCCGGCTCGAGGGGGCCCGGGTGCAAAGATGGATAAAGTTTTAAACAGAGA
GGAATCTTTGCAGCTAATGGACCTTCTAGGTCTTGAAAGGAGTGGGAATTGGCTCCGGTGCCCGTCAGTG
GGCAGAGCGC
